Addgene plasmid #209200: pAAV-FLEXfrt-mCherry-KASH
Purpose: Flp-dependent expression of mCherry tagged KASH protein domain
Depositing lab: Larry Zweifel. Depositing organization: University of Washington.
Backbone
  Vector backbone: pAAV
  Vector type: Mammalian Expression, AAV
Growth in bacteria
  Bacterial resistance: Ampicillin, 100 μg/mL
  Growth temperature: 37°C
  Growth strain: NEB Stable
  Copy number: High Copy
Gene/Insert
  Gene/Insert name: mCherry-KASH
  Species: Synthetic
  Promoter: CMV
  Tag / fusion protein: KASH localization domain (C terminal on insert)
  Cloning method: Restriction Enzyme; 5′ cloning site Unknown (unknown if destroyed); 3′ cloning site Unknown (unknown if destroyed)
Terms and licenses: Academic/Nonprofit Terms; Industry Terms: Not Available to Industry
How to cite: pAAV-FLEXfrt-mCherry-KASH was a gift from Larry Zweifel (Addgene plasmid # 209200 ; http://n2t.net/addgene:209200 ; RRID:Addgene_209200)
