[The description below was written by a language model from this plasmid's Addgene catalogue record and pLannotate feature annotations shown in this document.]
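Description:
pAAV-FLEXfrt-mCherry-KASH is an adeno-associated virus transfer plasmid for Flp recombinase-dependent expression of a nuclear-envelope-targeted red fluorescent protein in mammalian cells. The 4,968 nt plasmid is propagated in bacteria through a high-copy ColE1/pUC-type origin and selected with ampicillin via the β-lactamase gene; an f1 phage origin and small remnants of pBR322 bom and rop sequences are also present in the backbone. The expression cassette is bounded by AAV2 inverted terminal repeats, which direct replication and packaging of the intervening DNA into AAV particles. One ITR is annotated in full, while the other is detected only as two short fragments in the sequencing result. This may reflect the difficulty of sequencing and annotating these structured repeats or a partial deletion, and the record does not say which.

The payload is driven by the human CMV immediate early enhancer and promoter and terminated by a bovine growth hormone polyadenylation signal. Between them, the mCherry coding sequence and a fragment matching human SYNE3 (a nesprin, the source of the KASH domain fused to the C terminus of mCherry) lie on the reverse strand relative to the promoter, so no functional fusion protein is made in the starting configuration. In a FLEX-frt design, pairs of FRT sites flank the inverted cassette so that Flp flips it into the sense orientation and locks it there. The annotation identifies only one minimal FRT site upstream of the insert, and any variant or downstream sites were not detected. Once inverted, mCherry-KASH is anchored to the outer nuclear membrane, a labelling strategy commonly used to mark nuclei of Flp-expressing cell populations for imaging or nuclear sorting, although the record itself states only Flp-dependent expression as the purpose.
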