Features (pLannotate 1.2.2; 17 found; start..end, strand, type, name):
     12..391     +  enhancer       CMV enhancer: human cytomegalovirus immediate early enhancer
    392..595     +  promoter       CMV promoter: human cytomegalovirus (CMV) immediate early promoter
    638..671     +  protein_bind   FRT (minimal): supports FLP-mediated excision but not integration (Turan and Bode, 2011) FLP recombinase from the Saccharomyces cerevisiae 2μ plasmid
    743..919     -  CDS            SYNE3 (fragment): SYNE3_HUMAN - Also known as C14orf139 From Homo sapiens (Human).
    988..1006    -  misc_feature   MCS (fragment): multiple cloning site
   1013..1720    -  CDS            mCherry: mCherry is a basic (constitutively fluorescent) red fluorescent protein published in 2004, derived from Discosoma sp.. It is reported to be a very rapidly-maturing monomer with low acid sensitivity.
   1867..1978    +  polyA_signal   bGH poly(A) signal: bovine growth hormone polyadenylation signal
   2089..2229    +  repeat_region  AAV2 ITR: inverted terminal repeat of adeno-associated virus serotype 2 inverted
   2234..2285    -  misc_feature   bom (fragment): basis of mobility region from pBR322
   2304..2759    +  rep_origin     f1 ori (sequence partly withheld): f1 bacteriophage origin of replication; arrow indicates direction of (+) strand synthesis
   2760..2809    -  misc_feature   bom (fragment): basis of mobility region from pBR322
   2911..2946    -  CDS            rop (fragment): Rop protein, which maintains plasmids at low copy number; rop
   3041..3145    +  promoter       AmpR promoter: bla
   3146..4006    +  CDS            AmpR: β-lactamase; bla; confers resistance to ampicillin, carbenicillin, and related antibiotics
   4177..4765    +  rep_origin     ori: high-copy-number ColE1/pMB1/pBR322/pUC origin of replication
   4838..4865    +  repeat_region  AAV2 ITR (fragment): inverted terminal repeat of adeno-associated virus serotype 2 inverted
   4894..4921    +  repeat_region  AAV2 ITR (fragment): inverted terminal repeat of adeno-associated virus serotype 2 inverted
>Addgene plasmid #209200 | pAAV-FLEXfrt-mCherry-KASH | addgene full sequence | sequence record 418197 | Addgene NGS Result
CTCGAGGCGTTGACATTGATTATTGACTAGTTATTAATAGTAATCAATTACGGGGTCATTAGTTCATAGC
CCATATATGGAGTTCCGCGTTACATAACTTACGGTAAATGGCCCGCCTGGCTGACCGCCCAACGACCCCC
GCCCATTGACGTCAATAATGACGTATGTTCCCATAGTAACGCCAATAGGGACTTTCCATTGACGTCAATG
GGTGGAGTATTTACGGTAAACTGCCCACTTGGCAGTACATCAAGTGTATCATATGCCAAGTACGCCCCCT
ATTGACGTCAATGACGGTAAATGGCCCGCCTGGCATTATGCCCAGTACATGACCTTATGGGACTTTCCTA
CTTGGCAGTACATCTACGTATTAGTCATCGCTATTACCATGGTGATGCGGTTTTGGCAGTACATCAATGG
GCGTGGATAGCGGTTTGACTCACGGGGATTTCCAAGTCTCCACCCCATTGACGTCAATGGGAGTTTGTTT
TGGCACCAAAATCAACGGGACTTTCCAAAATGTCGTAACAACTCCGCCCCATTGACGCAAATGGGCGGTA
GGCGTGTACGGTGGGAGGTCTATATAAGCAGAGCTCTCTGGCTAACTACCGGTGCTAGCGTCGACAGAAT
TGGATCCGAAGTTCCTATTCTCTAGAAAGTATAGGAACTTCCAAGGCCTGAAGTTCCTATTCTTCAAAAG
GTATAGGAACTTCGCGGCCGCTTGATATCTTGGCGCGCCCTAGGTGGGAGGTGGCCCGTTGGTGTACCGC
AGCATGGGGTAGAAGGATCGGGCAAAGTTGTTGGCCTGGGTGCAGCTGTAGTCATCTTCAGAGGCAGGTA
GCAGGCAGGCCAGGAGCAGCAGCAGCAGCAGAAGCAGCTGCAACGGTAGCGCTGCCCTGATCACCCTTGA
GAGGAAGGAGCGTCTCGGCTGGGAGCTGCCGGGGCTGTCGAGGTGGGGCATCCTGCTGTCTGTCTCCTCC
TCCTCCTCTCGAGATCTGAGTCCGGACTTAAGCTTGTACAGCTCGTCCATGCCGCCGGTGGAGTGGCGGC
CCTCGGCGCGTTCGTACTGTTCCACGATGGTGTAGTCCTCGTTGTGGGAGGTGATGTCCAACTTGATGTT
GACGTTGTAGGCGCCGGGCAGCTGCACGGGCTTCTTGGCCTTGTAGGTGGTCTTGACCTCAGCGTCGTAG
TGGCCGCCGTCCTTCAGCTTCAGCCTCTGCTTGATCTCGCCCTTCAGGGCGCCGTCCTCGGGGTACATCC
GCTCGGAGGAGGCCTCCCAGCCCATGGTCTTCTTCTGCATTACGGGGCCGTCGGAGGGGAAGTTGGTGCC
GCGCAGCTTCACCTTGTAGATGAACTCGCCGTCCTGCAGGGAGGAGTCCTGGGTCACGGTCACCACGCCG
CCGTCCTCGAAGTTCATCACGCGCTCCCACTTGAAGCCCTCGGGGAAGGACAGCTTCAAGTAGTCGGGGA
TGTCGGCGGGGTGCTTCACGTAGGCCTTGGAGCCGTACATGAACTGAGGGGACAGGATGTCCCAGGCGAA
GGGCAGGGGGCCACCCTTGGTCACCTTCAGCTTGGCGGTCTGGGTGCCCTCGTAGGGGCGGCCCTCGCCC
TCGCCCTCGATCTCGAACTCGTGGCCGTTCACGGAGCCCTCCATGTGCACCTTGAAGCGCATGAACTCCT
TGATGATGGCCATGTTATCCTCCTCGCCCTTGCTCACCATCAATTGGAAGTTCCTATTCTTTCTAGAGTA
TAGGAACTTCCTGCAGTAGGCTAGCGAAGTTCCTATTCCTTTTGAAGTATAGGAACTTCGTCGAGGGGGG
GCCCGAGCTTATCGATGAATTCCTAGAGCTCGCTGATCAGCCTCGACTGTGCCTTCTAGTTGCCAGCCAT
CTGTTGTTTGCCCCTCCCCCGTGCCTTCCTTGACCCTGGAAGGTGCCACTCCCACTGTCCTTTCCTAATA
AAATGAGGAAATTGCATCGCATTGTCTGAGTAGGTGTCATTCTATTCTGGGGGGTGGGGTGGGGCAGGAC
AGCAAGGGGGAGGATTGGGAAGAGAATAGCAGGCATGCTGGGGAGGTACCTCGGCCGCAGGAACCCCTAG
TGATGGAGTTGGCCACTCCCTCTCTGCGCGCTCGCTCGCTCACTGAGGCCGGGCGACCAAAGGTCGCCCG
ACGCCCGGGCTTTGCCCGGGCGGCCTCAGTGAGCGAGCGAGCGCGCAGCTGCCTGCAGGGGCGCCTGATG
CGGTATTTTCTCCTTACGCATCTGTGCGGTATTTCACACCGCATA
[95 nt withheld, positions 2286-2380]
T
[46 nt withheld, positions 2382-2427]
C
[141 nt withheld, positions 2429-2569]
CCTTTGACGTTGGAGTCCACGTTCTTT
[37 nt withheld, positions 2597-2633]
ACTCTATCTCGGGCTATTCTTTTGATTTATAAGGGATTTTGCCGATTTCGGTCTATTGGTTAAAAAATGA
GCTGATTTAACAAAAATTTAACGCGAATTTTAACAAAATATTAACGTTTACAATTTTATGGTGCACTCTC
AGTACAATCTGCTCTGATGCCGCATAGTTAAGCCAGCCCCGACACCCGCCAACACCCGCTGACGCGCCCT
GACGGGCTTGTCTGCTCCCGGCATCCGCTTACAGACAAGCTGTGACCGTCTCCGGGAGCTGCATGTGTCA
GAGGTTTTCACCGTCATCACCGAAACGCGCGAGACGAAAGGGCCTCGTGATACGCCTATTTTTATAGGTT
AATGTCATGATAATAATGGTTTCTTAGACGTCAGGTGGCACTTTTCGGGGAAATGTGCGCGGAACCCCTA
TTTGTTTATTTTTCTAAATACATTCAAATATGTATCCGCTCATGAGACAATAACCCTGATAAATGCTTCA
ATAATATTGAAAAAGGAAGAGTATGAGTATTCAACATTTCCGTGTCGCCCTTATTCCCTTTTTTGCGGCA
TTTTGCCTTCCTGTTTTTGCTCACCCAGAAACGCTGGTGAAAGTAAAAGATGCTGAAGATCAGTTGGGTG
CACGAGTGGGTTACATCGAACTGGATCTCAACAGCGGTAAGATCCTTGAGAGTTTTCGCCCCGAAGAACG
TTTTCCAATGATGAGCACTTTTAAAGTTCTGCTATGTGGCGCGGTATTATCCCGTATTGACGCCGGGCAA
GAGCAACTCGGTCGCCGCATACACTATTCTCAGAATGACTTGGTTGAGTACTCACCAGTCACAGAAAAGC
ATCTTACGGATGGCATGACAGTAAGAGAATTATGCAGTGCTGCCATAACCATGAGTGATAACACTGCGGC
CAACTTACTTCTGACAACGATCGGAGGACCGAAGGAGCTAACCGCTTTTTTGCACAACATGGGGGATCAT
GTAACTCGCCTTGATCGTTGGGAACCGGAGCTGAATGAAGCCATACCAAACGACGAGCGTGACACCACGA
TGCCTGTAGCAATGGCAACAACGTTGCGCAAACTATTAACTGGCGAACTACTTACTCTAGCTTCCCGGCA
ACAATTAATAGACTGGATGGAGGCGGATAAAGTTGCAGGACCACTTCTGCGCTCGGCCCTTCCGGCTGGC
TGGTTTATTGCTGATAAATCTGGAGCCGGTGAGCGTGGAAGCCGCGGTATCATTGCAGCACTGGGGCCAG
ATGGTAAGCCCTCCCGTATCGTAGTTATCTACACGACGGGGAGTCAGGCAACTATGGATGAACGAAATAG
ACAGATCGCTGAGATAGGTGCCTCACTGATTAAGCATTGGTAACTGTCAGACCAAGTTTACTCATATATA
CTTTAGATTGATTTAAAACTTCATTTTTAATTTAAAAGGATCTAGGTGAAGATCCTTTTTGATAATCTCA
TGACCAAAATCCCTTAACGTGAGTTTTCGTTCCACTGAGCGTCAGACCCCGTAGAAAAGATCAAAGGATC
TTCTTGAGATCCTTTTTTTCTGCGCGTAATCTGCTGCTTGCAAACAAAAAAACCACCGCTACCAGCGGTG
GTTTGTTTGCCGGATCAAGAGCTACCAACTCTTTTTCCGAAGGTAACTGGCTTCAGCAGAGCGCAGATAC
CAAATACTGTTCTTCTAGTGTAGCCGTAGTTAGGCCACCACTTCAAGAACTCTGTAGCACCGCCTACATA
CCTCGCTCTGCTAATCCTGTTACCAGTGGCTGCTGCCAGTGGCGATAAGTCGTGTCTTACCGGGTTGGAC
TCAAGACGATAGTTACCGGATAAGGCGCAGCGGTCGGGCTGAACGGGGGGTTCGTGCACACAGCCCAGCT
TGGAGCGAACGACCTACACCGAACTGAGATACCTACAGCGTGAGCTATGAGAAAGCGCCACGCTTCCCGA
AGGGAGAAAGGCGGACAGGTATCCGGTAAGCGGCAGGGTCGGAACAGGAGAGCGCACGAGGGAGCTTCCA
GGGGGAAACGCCTGGTATCTTTATAGTCCTGTCGGGTTTCGCCACCTCTGACTTGAGCGTCGATTTTTGT
GATGCTCGTCAGGGGGGCGGAGCCTATGGAAAAACGCCAGCAACGCGGCCTTTTTACGGTTCCTGGCCTT
TTGCTGGCCTTTTGCTCACATGTCCTGCAGGCAGCTGCGCGCTCGCTCGCTCACTGAGGCCGCCCGGGCG
TCGGGCGACCTTTGGTCGCCCGGCCTCAGTGAGCGAGCGAGCGCGCAGAGAGGGAGTGGCCAACTCCATC
ACTAGGGGTTCCTGCGGCCTCTAGA
