>Addgene plasmid #209200 | pAAV-FLEXfrt-mCherry-KASH | depositor partial sequence | sequence record 407976 | mCherry-KASH
ATGGTGAGCAAGGGCGAGGAGGATAACATGGCCATCATCAAGGAGTTCATGCGCTTCAAGGTGCACATGG
AGGGCTCCGTGAACGGCCACGAGTTCGAGATCGAGGGCGAGGGCGAGGGCCGCCCCTACGAGGGCACCCA
GACCGCCAAGCTGAAGGTGACCAAGGGTGGCCCCCTGCCCTTCGCCTGGGACATCCTGTCCCCTCAGTTC
ATGTACGGCTCCAAGGCCTACGTGAAGCACCCCGCCGACATCCCCGACTACTTGAAGCTGTCCTTCCCCG
AGGGCTTCAAGTGGGAGCGCGTGATGAACTTCGAGGACGGCGGCGTGGTGACCGTGACCCAGGACTCCTC
CCTGCAGGACGGCGAGTTCATCTACAAGGTGAAGCTGCGCGGCACCAACTTCCCCTCCGACGGCCCCGTA
ATGCAGAAGAAGACCATGGGCTGGGAGGCCTCCTCCGAGCGGATGTACCCCGAGGACGGCGCCCTGAAGG
GCGAGATCAAGCAGAGGCTGAAGCTGAAGGACGGCGGCCACTACGACGCTGAGGTCAAGACCACCTACAA
GGCCAAGAAGCCCGTGCAGCTGCCCGGCGCCTACAACGTCAACATCAAGTTGGACATCACCTCCCACAAC
GAGGACTACACCATCGTGGAACAGTACGAACGCGCCGAGGGCCGCCACTCCACCGGCGGCATGGACGAGC
TGTACAAGCTTAAGTCCGGACTCAGATCTCGAGAGGAGGAGGAGGAGACAGACAGCAGGATGCCCCACCT
CGACAGCCCCGGCAGCTCCCAGCCGAGACGCTCCTTCCTCTCAAGGGTGATCAGGGCAGCGCTACCGTTG
CAGCTGCTTCTGCTGCTGCTGCTGCTCCTGGCCTGCCTGCTACCTGCCTCTGAAGATGACTACAGCTGCA
CCCAGGCCAACAACTTTGCCCGATCCTTCTACCCCATGCTGCGGTACACCAACGGGCCACCTCCCACCTA
G
